Addgene plasmid #37272: Foxd3 CreERT2 RMCE Insertion Vector
Depositing lab: Patricia Labosky. Depositing organization: Vanderbilt University.
Backbone
  Vector backbone: unknown
  Total vector size (bp): 7279
  Vector type: Mouse Targeting ; Insertion vector
  Selectable markers: Hygromycin
Growth in bacteria
  Bacterial resistance: Ampicillin, 100 μg/mL
  Growth temperature: 37°C
  Growth strain: DH5alpha
  Copy number: Unknown
Gene/Insert
  Gene/Insert name: Foxd3 (alt names: Hfh2; Genesis)
  Species: M. musculus (mouse)
  Insert size (bp): 4500
  GenBank ID: 1347473
  Entrez Gene: Foxd3 (a.k.a. CWH3, Gen, Genesis, Hfh2)
Terms and licenses: Academic/Nonprofit Terms; Industry Terms: Not Available to Industry
How to cite: Foxd3 CreERT2 RMCE Insertion Vector was a gift from Patricia Labosky (Addgene plasmid # 37272 ; http://n2t.net/addgene:37272 ; RRID:Addgene_37272)
