[The description below was written by a language model from this plasmid's Addgene catalogue record.]
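Description:
Foxd3 CreERT2 RMCE Insertion Vector is a mouse gene-targeting plasmid of about 7.3 kb, classed in the record as an insertion vector. It is maintained in E. coli under ampicillin selection, and it carries hygromycin resistance as the marker for selection in the targeted mammalian cells. The backbone is listed as unknown, the copy number is not recorded, and no feature table is available. The origin of replication, the promoter driving the hygromycin cassette and the exact arrangement of elements therefore cannot be described from the record.

The insert is roughly 4.5 kb and is attributed to mouse Foxd3 (also known as Genesis or Hfh2), a forkhead-family transcription factor gene. The plasmid's name indicates two functional themes. CreERT2 is a fusion of Cre recombinase to a mutated oestrogen receptor ligand-binding domain, which keeps the recombinase inactive until tamoxifen or its metabolite is supplied, so recombination can be induced at a chosen time. RMCE stands for recombinase-mediated cassette exchange, in which a cassette flanked by a pair of incompatible recombinase sites on the incoming plasmid is swapped for a matching, pre-installed acceptor cassette at a genomic locus.

Taken together, the name suggests a vector meant to place CreERT2 at a previously modified Foxd3 allele so that inducible Cre follows the Foxd3 expression pattern, with hygromycin used to recover exchanged clones. The record itself does not confirm which recombinase sites are used, how much of the insert is Foxd3 genomic sequence rather than CreERT2 and marker sequence, or which cell type is the intended recipient.
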