>Addgene plasmid #37272 | Foxd3 CreERT2 RMCE Insertion Vector | addgene partial sequence | sequence record 49466 | mPGK-F 5'-cattctgcacgcttcaaaag-3'
TCTTCCTCATCTCCGGGCCTTTCGACCGATCCAGCCGCCACCATGAAAAAGCCTGAACTCACCGCGACGT
CTGTCGAGAAGTTTCTGATCGAAAAGTTCGACAGCGTCTCCGACCTGATGCAGCTCTCGGAGGGCGAAGA
ATCTCGTGCTTTCAGCTTCGATGTAGGAGGGCGTGGATATGTCCTGCGGGTAAATAGCTGCGCCGATGGT
TTCTACAAAGATCGTTATGTTTATCGGCACTTTGCATCGGCCGCGCTCCCGATTCCGGAAGTGCTTGACA
TTGGGGAATTCAGCGAGAGCCTGACCTATTGCATCTCCCGCCGTGCACAGGGTGTCACGTTGCAAGACCT
GCCTGAAACCGAACTGCCCGCTGTTCTGCAGCCGGTCGCGGAGGCCATGGATGCGATCGCTGCGGCCGAT
CTTAGCCAGACGAGCGGGTTCGGCCCATTCGGACCGCAAGGAATCGGTCAATACACTACATGGCGTGATT
TCATATGCGCGATTGCTGATCCCCATGTGTATCACTGGCAAACTGTGATGGACGACACCGTCAGTGCGTC
CGTCGCGCAGGCTCTCGATGAGCTGATGCTTTGGGCCGAGGACTGCCCCGAAGTCCGGCACCTCGTGCAC
GCGGATTTCGGCTCCAACAATGTCCTGACGGACAATGGCCGCATAACAGCGGTCATTGACTGGAGCGAGG
CGATGTTCGGGGATTCCCAATACGAGGTCGCCAACATCTTCTTCTGGAGGCCGTGGTTGGCTTGTATGGA
GCAGCAGACGCGCTACTTCGAGCGGAGGCATCCGGAGCTTGCAGGATCGCCGCGGCTCCGGGCGTATATG
CTCCGCATTGGTCTTGACCAACTCTA
