>Addgene plasmid #37272 | Foxd3 CreERT2 RMCE Insertion Vector | addgene partial sequence | sequence record 49468 | Hygro-F 5'-gacggcaatttcgatgatg-3'
ATCGTCCGATCCGGAGCCGGGACTGTCGGGCGTACACAAATCGCCCGCAGAAGCGCGGCCGTCTGGACCG
ATGGCTGTGTAGAAGTACTCGCCGATAGTGGAAACCGACGCCCCAGCACTCGTCCGAGGGCAAAGGAATA
GTCGAGAAATTGATGATCTATTAAACAATAAAGATGTCCACTAAAATGGAAGTTTTTCCTGTCATACTTT
GTTAAGAAGGGTGAGAACAGAGTACCTACATTTTGAATGGAAGGATTGGAGCTACGGGGGTGGGGGTGGG
GTGGGATTAGATAAATGCCTGCTCTTTACTGAAGGCTCTTTACTATTGCTTTATGATAATGTTTCATAGT
TGGATATCATAATTTAAACAAGCAAAACCAAATTAAGGGCCAGCTCATTCCTCCCACTCATGATCTATAG
ATCTATAGATCTCTCGTGGGATCATTGTTTTTCTCTTGATTCCCACTTTGTGGTTCTAAGTACTGTGGTT
TCCAAATGTGTCAGTTTCATAGCCTGAAGAACGAGATCAGCAGCCTCTGTTCCACATACACTTCATTCTC
AGTATTGTTTTGCCAAGTTCTAATTCCATCAGAAGCTGGGCTGCAGGAATTCGATATCAAGCTTGAAGTT
CCTATTCTCTAGAAAGTATAGGAACTTCGCGGCCGCTCTAGAACTAGTGGATCCCCCGGGCCTAGGAGCT
CCGCGGCCGCCCCTCGCGGCCCCCCTCGCTCTCTGCTCGCTCCTGGCCGCCGCCACCAACCCCGCGGAGG
GACTAGTGGATCCCCCGGGCTGCAGGAATTCGATGGTCGACGGTATCGATAAGCTTGATATCGAATTCCA
CCA
